>Addgene plasmid #200787 | pCDNA3.1-CLIPf | addgene full sequence | sequence record 435644 | Addgene NGS Result
AATAGGGGTTCCGCGCACATTTCCCCGAAAAGTGCCACCTGACGTCGACGGATCGGGAGATCTCCCGATC
CCCTATGGTGCACTCTCAGTACAATCTGCTCTGATGCCGCATAGTTAAGCCAGTATCTGCTCCCTGCTTG
TGTGTTGGAGGTCGCTGAGTAGTGCGCGAGCAAAATTTAAGCTACAACAAGGCAAGGCTTGACCGACAAT
TGCATGAAGAATCTGCTTAGGGTTAGGCGTTTTGCGCTGCTTCGCGATGTACGGGCCAGATATACGCGTT
GACATTGATTATTGACTAGTTATTAATAGTAATCAATTACGGGGTCATTAGTTCATAGCCCATATATGGA
GTTCCGCGTTACATAACTTACGGTAAATGGCCCGCCTGGCTGACCGCCCAACGACCCCCGCCCATTGACG
TCAATAATGACGTATGTTCCCATAGTAACGCCAATAGGGACTTTCCATTGACGTCAATGGGTGGAGTATT
TACGGTAAACTGCCCACTTGGCAGTACATCAAGTGTATCATATGCCAAGTACGCCCCCTATTGACGTCAA
TGACGGTAAATGGCCCGCCTGGCATTATGCCCAGTACATGACCTTATGGGACTTTCCTACTTGGCAGTAC
ATCTACGTATTAGTCATCGCTATTACCATGGTGATGCGGTTTTGGCAGTACATCAATGGGCGTGGATAGC
GGTTTGACTCACGGGGATTTCCAAGTCTCCACCCCATTGACGTCAATGGGAGTTTGTTTTGGCACCAAAA
TCAACGGGACTTTCCAAAATGTCGTAACAACTCCGCCCCATTGACGCAAATGGGCGGTAGGCGTGTACGG
TGGGAGGTCTATATAAGCAGAGCTCTCTGGCTAACTAGAGAACCCACTGCTTACTGGCTTATCGAAATTA
ATACGACTCACTATAGGGAGACCCAAGCTGGCTAGCGTTTAAACTTAAGCTTGGTACCATGGACAAGGAC
TGCGAGATGAAGCGGACCACACTGGATAGCCCTCTGGGCAAGCTGGAACTGAGCGGCTGTGAACAGGGCC
TGCACCGGATCATCTTTCTCGGCAAGGGAACCTCTGCCGCCGATGCTGTTGAAGTGCCTGCTCCTGCTGC
TGTGCTCGGAGGACCTGAACCTCTGATTCAGGCCACCGCCTGGCTGAACGCCTACTTTCATCAGCCCGAG
GCCATCGAGGAGTTCCCCGTTCCTGCTCTGCATCACCCCGTGTTCCAGCAAGAAAGCTTCACCAGACAGG
TGCTGTGGAAGCTGCTGAAGGTGGTCAAGTTCGGCGAAGTGATCAGCGAGTCTCACCTGGCCGCTCTCGT
GGGAAATCCAGCTGCTACAGCCGCCGTGAACACAGCCCTGGATGGAAACCCTGTGCCTATTCTGATCCCC
TGCCACAGAGTGGTGCAGGGCGATTCTGATGTGGGCCCTTATCTTGGAGGCCTGGCCGTGAAAGAATGGC
TGCTGGCCCACGAAGGACACAGACTGGGAAAACCTGGCCTCGGAGGATCCGCTGGATCTGCTGCTGGAAG
CGGCGAATTCGGAAGCGCCGGATCTGCAGCAGGATCTGGCGAGTTTCACCACCACCATCACCACGACTAC
AAGGACGACGACGACAAATGAGCGGCCGCTCGAGTCTAGAGGGCCCGTTTAAACCCGCTGATCAGCCTCG
ACTGTGCCTTCTAGTTGCCAGCCATCTGTTGTTTGCCCCTCCCCCGTGCCTTCCTTGACCCTGGAAGGTG
CCACTCCCACTGTCCTTTCCTAATAAAATGAGGAAATTGCATCGCATTGTCTGAGTAGGTGTCATTCTAT
TCTGGGGGGTGGGGTGGGGCAGGACAGCAAGGGGGAGGATTGGGAAGACAATAGCAGGCATGCTGGGGAT
GCGGTGGGCTCTATGGCTTCTGAGGCGGAAAGAACCAGCTGGGGCTCTAGGGGGTATCCCC
[124 nt withheld, positions 1952-2075]
C
[91 nt withheld, positions 2077-2167]
A
[49 nt withheld, positions 2169-2217]
CCTTTGACGTTGGAGTCCACGTTCTTT
[37 nt withheld, positions 2245-2281]
ACCCTATCTCGGTCTATTCTTTTGATTTATAAGGGATTTTGCCGATTTCGGCCTATTGGTTAAAAAATGA
GCTGATTTAACAAAAATTTAACGCGAATTAATTCTGTGGAATGTGTGTCAGTTAGGGTGTGGAAAGTCCC
CAGGCTCCCCAGCAGGCAGAAGTATGCAAAGCATGCATCTCAATTAGTCAGCAACCAGGTGTGGAAAGTC
CCCAGGCTCCCCAGCAGGCAGAAGTATGCAAAGCATGCATCTCAATTAGTCAGCAACCATAGTCCCGCCC
CTAACTCCGCCCATCCCGCCCCTAACTCCGCCCAGTTCCGCCCATTCTCCGCCCCATGGCTGACTAATTT
TTTTTATTTATGCAGAGGCCGAGGCCGCCTCTGCCTCTGAGCTATTCCAGAAGTAGTGAGGAGGCTTTTT
TGGAGGCCTAGGCTTTTGCAAAAAGCTCCCGGGAGCTTGTATATCCATTTTCGGATCTGATCAAGAGACA
GGATGAGGATCGTTTCGCATGATTGAACAAGATGGATTGCACGCAGGTTCTCCGGCCGCTTGGGTGGAGA
GGCTATTCGGCTATGACTGGGCACAACAGACAATCGGCTGCTCTGATGCCGCCGTGTTCCGGCTGTCAGC
GCAGGGGCGCCCGGTTCTTTTTGTCAAGACCGACCTGTCCGGTGCCCTGAATGAACTGCAGGACGAGGCA
GCGCGGCTATCGTGGCTGGCCACGACGGGCGTTCCTTGCGCAGCTGTGCTCGACGTTGTCACTGAAGCGG
GAAGGGACTGGCTGCTATTGGGCGAAGTGCCGGGGCAGGATCTCCTGTCATCTCACCTTGCTCCTGCCGA
GAAAGTATCCATCATGGCTGATGCAATGCGGCGGCTGCATACGCTTGATCCGGCTACCTGCCCATTCGAC
CACCAAGCGAAACATCGCATCGAGCGAGCACGTACTCGGATGGAAGCCGGTCTTGTCGATCAGGATGATC
TGGACGAAGAGCATCAGGGGCTCGCGCCAGCCGAACTGTTCGCCAGGCTCAAGGCGCGCATGCCCGACGG
CGAGGATCTCGTCGTGACCCATGGCGATGCCTGCTTGCCGAATATCATGGTGGAAAATGGCCGCTTTTCT
GGATTCATCGACTGTGGCCGGCTGGGTGTGGCGGACCGCTATCAGGACATAGCGTTGGCTACCCGTGATA
TTGCTGAAGAGCTTGGCGGCGAATGGGCTGACCGCTTCCTCGTGCTTTACGGTATCGCCGCTCCCGATTC
GCAGCGCATCGCCTTCTATCGCCTTCTTGACGAGTTCTTCTGAGCGGGACTCTGGGGTTCGAAATGACCG
ACCAAGCGACGCCCAACCTGCCATCACGAGATTTCGATTCCACCGCCGCCTTCTATGAAAGGTTGGGCTT
CGGAATCGTTTTCCGGGACGCCGGCTGGATGATCCTCCAGCGCGGGGATCTCATGCTGGAGTTCTTCGCC
CACCCCAACTTGTTTATTGCAGCTTATAATGGTTACAAATAAAGCAATAGCATCACAAATTTCACAAATA
AAGCATTTTTTTCACTGCATTCTAGTTGTGGTTTGTCCAAACTCATCAATGTATCTTATCATGTCTGTAT
ACCGTCGACCTCTAGCTAGAGCTTGGCGTAATCATGGTCATAGCTGTTTCCTGTGTGAAATTGTTATCCG
CTCACAATTCCACACAACATACGAGCCGGAAGCATAAAGTGTAAAGCCTGGGGTGCCTAATGAGTGAGCT
AACTCACATTAATTGCGTTGCGCTCACTGCCCGCTTTCCAGTCGGGAAACCTGTCGTGCCAGCTGCATTA
ATGAATCGGCCAACGCGCGGGGAGAGGCGGTTTGCGTATTGGGCGCTCTTCCGCTTCCTCGCTCACTGAC
TCGCTGCGCTCGGTCGTTCGGCTGCGGCGAGCGGTATCAGCTCACTCAAAGGCGGTAATACGGTTATCCA
CAGAATCAGGGGATAACGCAGGAAAGAACATGTGAGCAAAAGGCCAGCAAAAGGCCAGGAACCGTAAAAA
GGCCGCGTTGCTGGCGTTTTTCCATAGGCTCCGCCCCCCTGACGAGCATCACAAAAATCGACGCTCAAGT
CAGAGGTGGCGAAACCCGACAGGACTATAAAGATACCAGGCGTTTCCCCCTGGAAGCTCCCTCGTGCGCT
CTCCTGTTCCGACCCTGCCGCTTACCGGATACCTGTCCGCCTTTCTCCCTTCGGGAAGCGTGGCGCTTTC
TCATAGCTCACGCTGTAGGTATCTCAGTTCGGTGTAGGTCGTTCGCTCCAAGCTGGGCTGTGTGCACGAA
CCCCCCGTTCAGCCCGACCGCTGCGCCTTATCCGGTAACTATCGTCTTGAGTCCAACCCGGTAAGACACG
ACTTATCGCCACTGGCAGCAGCCACTGGTAACAGGATTAGCAGAGCGAGGTATGTAGGCGGTGCTACAGA
GTTCTTGAAGTGGTGGCCTAACTACGGCTACACTAGAAGAACAGTATTTGGTATCTGCGCTCTGCTGAAG
CCAGTTACCTTCGGAAAAAGAGTTGGTAGCTCTTGATCCGGCAAACAAACCACCGCTGGTAGCGGTGGTT
TTTTTGTTTGCAAGCAGCAGATTACGCGCAGAAAAAAAGGATCTCAAGAAGATCCTTTGATCTTTTCTAC
GGGGTCTGACGCTCAGTGGAACGAAAACTCACGTTAAGGGATTTTGGTCATGAGATTATCAAAAAGGATC
TTCACCTAGATCCTTTTAAATTAAAAATGAAGTTTTAAATCAATCTAAAGTATATATGAGTAAACTTGGT
CTGACAGTTACCAATGCTTAATCAGTGAGGCACCTATCTCAGCGATCTGTCTATTTCGTTCATCCATAGT
TGCCTGACTCCCCGTCGTGTAGATAACTACGATACGGGAGGGCTTACCATCTGGCCCCAGTGCTGCAATG
ATACCGCGAGACCCACGCTCACCGGCTCCAGATTTATCAGCAATAAACCAGCCAGCCGGAAGGGCCGAGC
GCAGAAGTGGTCCTGCAACTTTATCCGCCTCCATCCAGTCTATTAATTGTTGCCGGGAAGCTAGAGTAAG
TAGTTCGCCAGTTAATAGTTTGCGCAACGTTGTTGCCATTGCTACAGGCATCGTGGTGTCACGCTCGTCG
TTTGGTATGGCTTCATTCAGCTCCGGTTCCCAACGATCAAGGCGAGTTACATGATCCCCCATGTTGTGCA
AAAAAGCGGTTAGCTCCTTCGGTCCTCCGATCGTTGTCAGAAGTAAGTTGGCCGCAGTGTTATCACTCAT
GGTTATGGCAGCACTGCATAATTCTCTTACTGTCATGCCATCCGTAAGATGCTTTTCTGTGACTGGTGAG
TACTCAACCAAGTCATTCTGAGAATAGTGTATGCGGCGACCGAGTTGCTCTTGCCCGGCGTCAATACGGG
ATAATACCGCGCCACATAGCAGAACTTTAAAAGTGCTCATCATTGGAAAACGTTCTTCGGGGCGAAAACT
CTCAAGGATCTTACCGCTGTTGAGATCCAGTTCGATGTAACCCACTCGTGCACCCAACTGATCTTCAGCA
TCTTTTACTTTCACCAGCGTTTCTGGGTGAGCAAAAACAGGAAGGCAAAATGCCGCAAAAAAGGGAATAA
GGGCGACACGGAAATGTTGAATACTCATACTCTTCCTTTTTCAATATTATTGAAGCATTTATCAGGGTTA
TTGTCTCATGAGCGGATACATATTTGAATGTATTTAGAAAAATAAACA
Features (pLannotate 1.2.2; 21 found; start..end, strand, type, name):
     74..126     -  misc_feature   bom (fragment): basis of mobility region from pBR322
    281..660     +  enhancer       CMV enhancer: human cytomegalovirus immediate early enhancer
    661..864     +  promoter       CMV promoter: human cytomegalovirus (CMV) immediate early promoter
    860..893     +  LTR            5' LTR (truncated) (fragment): truncated 5' long terminal repeat (LTR) from HIV-1
    909..927     +  promoter       T7 promoter: promoter for bacteriophage T7 RNA polymerase
    969..1532    +  CDS            MGMT (fragment): MGMT_HUMAN - Experimental evidence at protein level: Swiss-Prot protein existence level 1. Involved in the cellular defense against the biological effects of O6-methylguanine (O6-MeG) and O4-methylthymine (O4-MeT) in DNA. Repairs the methylated nucleobase in DNA by stoichiometrically transferring the methyl group to a cysteine residue in the enzyme. This is a suicide reaction: the enzyme is irreversibly inactivated. From Homo sapiens (Human).
   1605..1627    +  CDS            5xFLAG (fragment): five tandem FLAG® epitope tags
   1682..1906    +  polyA_signal   bGH poly(A) signal: bovine growth hormone polyadenylation signal
   1910..1931    +  promoter       SV40 promoter (fragment): SV40 enhancer and early promoter
   1952..2380    +  rep_origin     f1 ori (sequence partly withheld): f1 bacteriophage origin of replication; arrow indicates direction of (+) strand synthesis
   2394..2723    +  promoter       SV40 promoter: SV40 enhancer and early promoter
   2790..3581    +  CDS            neo: KKA2_KLEPN - Also known as kan, nptII. Experimental evidence at protein level: Swiss-Prot protein existence level 1. Resistance to kanamycin, neomycin, paromomycin, ribostamycin, butirosin and gentamicin B. From Klebsiella pneumoniae.
   3605..3763    +  CDS            ble (fragment): BLE_KLEPN - Experimental evidence at protein level: Swiss-Prot protein existence level 1. Binding protein with a strong affinity to the bleomycin family of antibiotics. Binds to CL990; an antimitotic-antibiotic compound. From Klebsiella pneumoniae.
   3758..3879    +  polyA_signal   SV40 poly(A) signal: SV40 polyadenylation signal
   3952..3968    -  protein_bind   lac operator: The lac repressor binds to the lac operator to inhibit transcription in E. coli. This inhibition can be relieved by adding lactose or isopropyl-β-D-thiogalactopyranoside (IPTG). lac repressor encoded by lacI
   3976..4006    -  promoter       lac promoter: promoter for the E. coli lac operon
   4021..4042    -  protein_bind   CAP binding site: CAP binding activates transcription in the presence of cAMP. E. coli catabolite activator protein
   4055..4147    -  CDS            lacI (fragment): lac repressor; lacI; The lac repressor binds to the lac operator to inhibit transcription in E. coli. This inhibition can be relieved by adding lactose or isopropyl-β-D-thiogalactopyranoside (IPTG).
   4330..4918    -  rep_origin     ori: high-copy-number ColE1/pMB1/pBR322/pUC origin of replication
   5089..5949    -  CDS            AmpR: β-lactamase; bla; confers resistance to ampicillin, carbenicillin, and related antibiotics
   5950..15      -  promoter       AmpR promoter (across the origin): bla
