[The description below was written by a language model from this plasmid's Addgene catalogue record and pLannotate feature annotations shown in this document.]
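Description:
pCDNA3.1-CLIPf is a 6,039 bp mammalian expression plasmid built on a backbone the record calls pCLAP, with the layout of a pcDNA3.1-type vector. In E. coli it is maintained as a high-copy plasmid through a ColE1/pUC-type origin and selected with ampicillin via the β-lactamase gene. An f1 origin is also present, which can allow single-stranded DNA production. For mammalian cells, a separate cassette places the neomycin phosphotransferase gene under the SV40 enhancer/early promoter, terminated by an SV40 polyadenylation signal, so that stable transfectants can be selected with G418. Short annotated fragments (bom, lac promoter/operator, lacI, ble, and a truncated HIV-1 LTR match) appear to be backbone remnants or partial similarity hits rather than functional parts of the design.

The payload is a synthetic 677 bp insert encoding CLIPf followed by a His tag and a FLAG epitope. It is driven by the human CMV immediate-early enhancer and promoter and terminated by the bovine growth hormone polyadenylation signal. A T7 promoter lies between the CMV promoter and the coding sequence and can support in vitro transcription. The annotation tool labels the main open reading frame as a fragment of human MGMT. This is expected, because CLIP-tag proteins are engineered derivatives of this O6-alkylguanine-DNA alkyltransferase that react covalently with benzylcytosine-linked substrates such as fluorophores. A single FLAG unit is detected downstream, while the His tag is not annotated separately.

The stated purpose is mammalian expression of the CLIPf-His-FLAG fusion protein, whose tags allow covalent labelling, affinity purification and detection. The insert was introduced by ligation-independent cloning, and CLIPf is recorded as an N-terminal tag on the backbone. The associated publication concerns kinesin-1 conformation, but the record does not state the specific role this construct played in that work.
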