Addgene plasmid #200787: pCDNA3.1-CLIPf
Purpose: For the mammalian expression of CLIPf-HisTag-FLAG fusion protein.
Depositing lab: Alison Twelvetrees. Depositing organization: University of Sheffield. Publication: Kinesin-1 is highly flexible and adopts an open conformation in the absence of cargo. Smith ER, Turner ED, Abdelhamid MAS, Craggs TD, Twelvetrees AE. iScience. 2026 Feb 2;29(3):114875. doi: 10.1016/j.isci.2026.114875. eCollection 2026 Mar 20. PubMed 41732280.
Backbone
  Vector backbone: pCLAP
  Backbone size w/o insert (bp): 5362
  Vector type: Mammalian Expression
  Selectable markers: Neomycin (select with G418)
Growth in bacteria
  Bacterial resistance: Ampicillin, 100 μg/mL
  Growth temperature: 37°C
  Growth strain: DH5alpha
  Copy number: High Copy
Gene/Insert
  Gene/Insert name: CLIPf-HisTag-FLAG
  Species: Synthetic
  Insert size (bp): 677
  Promoter: CMV & T7
  Tag / fusion protein: CLIPf (N terminal on backbone)
  Cloning method: Ligation Independent Cloning
  Sequencing primers: 5′ CMV; 3′ BGHrev
Terms and licenses: Academic/Nonprofit Terms; Industry Terms: Not Available to Industry
Depositor comments: Please visit https://doi.org/10.1101/2024.12.20.629623 for bioRxiv preprint.
How to cite: pCDNA3.1-CLIPf was a gift from Alison Twelvetrees (Addgene plasmid # 200787 ; http://n2t.net/addgene:200787 ; RRID:Addgene_200787)
